>Addgene plasmid #81414 | pDONR223_CNBD1_p.L396R | addgene full sequence | sequence record 168095 | Addgene NGS Result
GGCAGTTCCCTACTCTCGCGTTAACGCTAGCATGGATGTTTTCCCAGTCACGACGTTGTAAAACGACGGC
CAGTCTTAAGCTCGGGCCCCAAATAATGATTTTATTTTGACTGATAGTGACCTGTTCGTTGCAACAAATT
GATGAGCAATGCTTTTTTATAATGCCAACTTTGTACAAAAAAGTTGGCACCATGCCGATGTCTTCTCTTC
CAGCAGCTATTTTGTCTCACATGACAGCTATTAACAATGTGCCTCCTCCTCCACTTCACAGTATACCAAA
CTTGAAAAAGTCTAAGCACATTAATTATGGCCAGTTGAATGCATTATGCCACATTAGAGGACAACACAGC
CGGAGTATGAGCAATATCTTATCAGCTCACGATACATTTATGAAGCAATATCCTAAAGTATTCCTGCACC
AAAAACCCAGACTTCCTAAACTTTTCAAACAGGAGGAACAAAGGGAACTCAATGAAGGCAAAGAGGAAAG
TCAACATCAACAACCTGATGATTCTAACAATATAGCTGTCCATGTTCAGAGAGCACATGGTGGCCATATT
TTATATAGACCAAAAAGAGCCACAGAGAAATTTGAAGAATTCCTAGCTATCTTAAAGAAATTGCCCATTC
ACAGGACGCCATATGAACACAAAACTGTGTGGAAGTTCCTGAAAACAATTCCAGATTTAACCTTTCAGCT
AAATGATAAGCATCTGAAAACACTTAGTAAGACTGTCTTTTCCGAAACCTGGTTGAAAGGCAGCACAGTG
GTTGCAAATGATGGATTTTATGTAATACTGAAAGGCCTAGCTCGACCTCAAACAAACGTGTATAAAAATC
TGATTGAAGGAAGTGATTCACCAGACTCGTTCATATCTCAGAGTTTCCACAGCTTCATTTGGAGTGAAGA
ATTCAAAAACTCTACACTTGCTGAGATGTACCTACCTTCATATGACTCAATGCTTAGCAAATGGAGTACC
TTTGGGACTCTGGAAGTTATGCCTCAGAATGAATCGGAAACACAGATGTTCTCGGTGGTGACAGAAGACG
ATTGTGAAATTCTTAAAATCCCAGCAAAGGGATATGCAAAGATAAAGGAGGAAAAAATAAAACTTGAAAA
TATGCAAAAGTTGAAATTAATCCGTATGTGTCCTTATTATGAGGAATGGCCTACTTTATCCATATATGAG
CTAATTGCACTCCTTAAATGGAAAAAATTTCCTCCAGGTCATGTGATAGTGGAAAGTGGAAATATAATTT
CTTTTGTGGGTTATATTAACTCTGGATGCTGTAACATTTATAGAAGTATTATAGGATTTGTGAAACTACG
ATCAAATAAAGTGAAAAGATCTCAAAAACTTGTTTATATGGGGAAACGTAAGGAGAAGGAGTCCTTTGGT
GAGATTAGCGTCCTTCTTCAAGTTCCTTTCACGTGCACAATCATTACCAAAAAAGAAGTTGAGATGGCAA
TCATTGAAGATAAGGACCTATTTGTGGCCTGATTGCCAACTTTCTTGTACAAAGTTGGCATTATAAGAAA
GCATTGCTTATCAATTTGTTGCAACGAACAGGTCACTATCAGTCAAAATAAAATCATTATTTGCCATCCA
GCTGATATCCCCTATAGTGAGTCGTATTACATGGTCATAGCTGTTTCCTGGCAGCTCTGGCCCGTGTCTC
AAAATCTCTGATGTTACATTGCACAAGATAAAAATATATCATCATGCCTCCTCTAGACCAGCCAGGACAG
AAATGCCTCGACTTCGCTGCTACCCAAGGTTGCCGGGTGACGCACACCGTGGAAACGGATGAAGGCACGA
ACCCAGTGGACATAAGCCTGTTCGGTTCGTAAGCTGTAATGCAAGTAGCGTATGCGCTCACGCAACTGGT
CCAGAACCTTGACCGAACGCAGCGGTGGTAACGGCGCAGTGGCGGTTTTCATGGCTTGTTATGACTGTTT
TTTTGGGGTACAGTCTATGCCTCGGGCATCCAAGCAGCAAGCGCGTTACGCCGTGGGTCGATGTTTGATG
TTATGGAGCAGCAACGATGTTACGCAGCAGGGCAGTCGCCCTAAAACAAAGTTAAACATTATGAGGGAAG
CGGTGATCGCCGAAGTATCGACTCAACTATCAGAGGTAGTTGGCGTCATCGAGCGCCATCTCGAACCGAC
GTTGCTGGCCGTACATTTGTACGGCTCCGCAGTGGATGGCGGCCTGAAGCCACACAGTGATATTGATTTG
CTGGTTACGGTGACCGTAAGGCTTGATGAAACAACGCGGCGAGCTTTGATCAACGACCTTTTGGAAACTT
CGGCTTCCCCTGGAGAGAGCGAGATTCTCCGCGCTGTAGAAGTCACCATTGTTGTGCACGACGACATCAT
TCCGTGGCGTTATCCAGCTAAGCGCGAACTGCAATTTGGAGAATGGCAGCGCAATGACATTCTTGCAGGT
ATCTTCGAGCCAGCCACGATCGACATTGATCTGGCTATCTTGCTGACAAAAGCAAGAGAACATAGCGTTG
CCTTGGTAGGTCCAGCGGCGGAGGAACTCTTTGATCCGGTTCCTGAACAGGATCTATTTGAGGCGCTAAA
TGAAACCTTAACGCTATGGAACTCGCCGCCCGACTGGGCTGGCGATGAGCGAAATGTAGTGCTTACGTTG
TCCCGCATTTGGTACAGCGCAGTAACCGGCAAAATCGCGCCGAAGGATGTCGCTGCCGACTGGGCAATGG
AGCGCCTGCCGGCCCAGTATCAGCCCGTCATACTTGAAGCTAGACAGGCTTATCTTGGACAAGAAGAAGA
TCGCTTGGCCTCGCGCGCAGATCAGTTGGAAGAATTTGTCCACTACGTGAAAGGCGAGATCACCAAGGTA
GTCGGCAAATAACCCTCGAGCCACCCATGACCAAAATCCCTTAACGTGAGTTACGCGTCGTTCCACTGAG
CGTCAGACCCCGTAGAAAAGATCAAAGGATCTTCTTGAGATCCTTTTTTTCTGCGCGTAATCTGCTGCTT
GCAAACAAAAAAACCACCGCTACCAGCGGTGGTTTGTTTGCCGGATCAAGAGCTACCAACTCTTTTTCCG
AAGGTAACTGGCTTCAGCAGAGCGCAGATACCAAATACTGTTCTTCTAGTGTAGCCGTAGTTAGGCCACC
ACTTCAAGAACTCTGTAGCACCGCCTACATACCTCGCTCTGCTAATCCTGTTACCAGTGGCTGCTGCCAG
TGGCGATAAGTCGTGTCTTACCGGGTTGGACTCAAGACGATAGTTACCGGATAAGGCGCAGCGGTCGGGC
TGAACGGGGGGTTCGTGCACACAGCCCAGCTTGGAGCGAACGACCTACACCGAACTGAGATACCTACAGC
GTGAGCTATGAGAAAGCGCCACGCTTCCCGAAGGGAGAAAGGCGGACAGGTATCCGGTAAGCGGCAGGGT
CGGAACAGGAGAGCGCACGAGGGAGCTTCCAGGGGGAAACGCCTGGTATCTTTATAGTCCTGTCGGGTTT
CGCCACCTCTGACTTGAGCGTCGATTTTTGTGATGCTCGTCAGGGGGGCGGAGCCTATGGAAAAACGCCA
GCAACGCGGCCTTTTTACGGTTCCTGGCCTTTTGCTGGCCTTTTGCTCACATGTTCTTTCCTGCGTTATC
CCCTGATTCTGTGGATAACCGTATTACCGCCTTTGAGTGAGCTGATACCGCTCGCCGCAGCCGAACGACC
GAGCGCAGCGAGTCAGTGAGCGAGGAAGCGGAAGAGCGCCCAATACGCAAACCGCCTCTCCCCGCGCGTT
GGCCGATTCATTAATGCAGCTGGCACGACAGGTTTCCCGACTGGAAAGCGGGCAGTGAGCGCAACGCAAT
TAATACGCGTACCGCTAGCCAGGAAGAGTTTGTAGAAACGCAAAAAGGCCATCCGTCAGGATGGCCTTCT
GCTTAGTTTGATGCCTGGCAGTTTATGGCGGGCGTCCTGCCCGCCACCCTCCGGGCCGTTGCTTCACAAC
GTTCAAATCCGCTCCCGGCGGATTTGTCCTACTCAGGAGAGCGTTCACCGACAAACAACAGATAAAACGA
AAGGCCCAGTCTTCCGACTGAGCCTTTCGTTTTATTTGATGCCT
Features (pLannotate 1.2.2; 12 found; start..end, strand, type, name):
     38..74      -  CDS            lacZα (fragment): LacZα fragment of β-galactosidase; lacZ fragment
     91..186     +  protein_bind   attL3: mutant version of attL; recombination site for the Gateway® LR reaction LR Clonase™
    192..1499    +  CDS            CNBD1: CNBD1_HUMAN - Experimental evidence at transcript level: Swiss-Prot protein existence level 2. From Homo sapiens (Human).
   1507..1602    -  protein_bind   attL3: mutant version of attL; recombination site for the Gateway® LR reaction LR Clonase™
   1621..1639    -  promoter       T7 promoter: promoter for bacteriophage T7 RNA polymerase
   1829..1852    +  promoter       Pc promoter (fragment): intI1 (promoter lies within the coding sequence); class 1 integron promoter
   2028..2084    +  CDS            GmR (fragment): gentamycin acetyltransferase; aacC1; confers resistance to gentamycin
   2091..2882    +  CDS            SmR: aminoglycoside adenylyltransferase (Murphy, 1985); aadA; confers resistance to spectinomycin and streptomycin
   2975..3563    +  rep_origin     ori: high-copy-number ColE1/pMB1/pBR322/pUC origin of replication
   3746..3838    +  CDS            lacI (fragment): lac repressor; lacI; The lac repressor binds to the lac operator to inhibit transcription in E. coli. This inhibition can be relieved by adding lactose or isopropyl-β-D-thiogalactopyranoside (IPTG).
   3893..3920    -  terminator     rrnB T2 terminator: transcription terminator T2 from the E. coli rrnB gene
   4052..4095    +  terminator     rrnB T1 terminator: Escherichia coli rrnB; transcription terminator T1 from the E. coli rrnB gene
