[The description below was written by a language model from this plasmid's Addgene catalogue record and pLannotate feature annotations shown in this document.]
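Description:
pDONR223_CNBD1_p.L396R is a Gateway entry clone built on the Invitrogen pDONR223 backbone and carrying the human CNBD1 open reading frame with the L396R missense substitution. It is propagated in E. coli as a high-copy plasmid from a ColE1/pUC-type origin and is selected with spectinomycin through the aadA (SmR) aminoglycoside adenylyltransferase gene. A fragment of a class 1 integron Pc promoter is annotated upstream of this gene. The sequenced record is about 4.1 kb. Short annotated fragments of lacZα, lacI and a gentamicin resistance gene appear to be backbone remnants rather than functional units. The rrnB T1 and T2 terminators help insulate the cloning region from read-through transcription.

The CNBD1 coding sequence (roughly 1.3 kb) is flanked on both sides by attL-type recombination sites. The annotation tool labels both as attL3, a mutant attL version. These sites allow the ORF to be moved by an LR Clonase reaction into any compatible Gateway destination vector. No promoter drives the insert in this plasmid. A T7 promoter is annotated just outside the downstream att site, on the opposite strand to the ORF. The clone therefore serves as a shuttle and storage construct, not an expression vector. The depositor describes it as "closed", meaning a stop codon immediately follows the insert, so C-terminal tags supplied by a destination vector would not be fused to the protein.

The plasmid belongs to the Target Accelerator Plasmid Collection, associated with a systematic functional survey of rare cancer-associated variants. Its typical use is transferring this mutant CNBD1 allele into expression vectors for functional comparison.
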