Addgene plasmid #81414: pDONR223_CNBD1_p.L396R
Purpose: Gateway Donor vector containing CNBD1 ,part of the Target Accelerator Plasmid Collection.
Depositing lab: Jesse Boehm & William Hahn & David Root. Depositing organization: Broad Institute. Publication: Systematic Functional Interrogation of Rare Cancer Variants Identifies Oncogenic Alleles. Kim E, Ilic N, Shrestha Y, Zou L, Kamburov A, Zhu C, Yang X, Lubonja R, Tran N, Nguyen C, Lawrence MS, Piccioni F, Bagul M, Doench JG, Chouinard CR, Wu X, Hogstrom L, Natoli T, Tamayo P, Horn H, Corsello SM, Lage K, Root DE, Subramanian A, Golub TR, Getz G, Boehm JS, Hahn WC. Cancer Discov. 2016 Jul;6(7):714-26. doi: 10.1158/2159-8290.CD-16-0160. Epub 2016 May 4. PubMed 27147599.
Backbone
  Vector backbone: pDONR223
  Backbone manufacturer: Invitrogen
  Backbone size w/o insert (bp): 2790
  Vector type: Gateway Entry vector
Growth in bacteria
  Bacterial resistance: Spectinomycin, 50 μg/mL
  Growth temperature: 37°C
  Growth strain: DH5alpha
  Copy number: High Copy
Gene/Insert
  Gene/Insert name: CNBD1
  Species: H. sapiens (human)
  Mutation: L396R
  GenBank ID: NM_173538.2
  Entrez Gene: CNBD1
  Promoter: None
  Cloning method: Gateway Cloning
  Sequencing primers: 5′ M13pUC-fwd; 3′ M13-Rev
Terms and licenses: Academic/Nonprofit Terms; Industry Terms: Not Available to Industry
Depositor comments: Closed state: stop codon immediately follows insert
How to cite: pDONR223_CNBD1_p.L396R was a gift from Jesse Boehm & William Hahn & David Root (Addgene plasmid # 81414 ; http://n2t.net/addgene:81414 ; RRID:Addgene_81414)
