>Addgene plasmid #81414 | pDONR223_CNBD1_p.L396R | depositor partial sequence | sequence record 154733 | Insert sequence
ATGCCGATGTCTTCTCTTCCAGCAGCTATTTTGTCTCACATGACAGCTATTAACAATGTGCCTCCTCCTC
CACTTCACAGTATACCAAACTTGAAAAAGTCTAAGCACATTAATTATGGCCAGTTGAATGCATTATGCCA
CATTAGAGGACAACACAGCCGGAGTATGAGCAATATCTTATCAGCTCACGATACATTTATGAAGCAATAT
CCTAAAGTATTCCTGCACCAAAAACCCAGACTTCCTAAACTTTTCAAACAGGAGGAACAAAGGGAACTCA
ATGAAGGCAAAGAGGAAAGTCAACATCAACAACCTGATGATTCTAACAATATAGCTGTCCATGTTCAGAG
AGCACATGGTGGCCATATTTTATATAGACCAAAAAGAGCCACAGAGAAATTTGAAGAATTCCTAGCTATC
TTAAAGAAATTGCCCATTCACAGGACGCCATATGAACACAAAACTGTGTGGAAGTTCCTGAAAACAATTC
CAGATTTAACCTTTCAGCTAAATGATAAGCATCTGAAAACACTTAGTAAGACTGTCTTTTCCGAAACCTG
GTTGAAAGGCAGCACAGTGGTTGCAAATGATGGATTTTATGTAATACTGAAAGGCCTAGCTCGACCTCAA
ACAAACGTGTATAAAAATCTGATTGAAGGAAGTGATTCACCAGACTCGTTCATATCTCAGAGTTTCCACA
GCTTCATTTGGAGTGAAGAATTCAAAAACTCTACACTTGCTGAGATGTACCTACCTTCATATGACTCAAT
GCTTAGCAAATGGAGTACCTTTGGGACTCTGGAAGTTATGCCTCAGAATGAATCGGAAACACAGATGTTC
TCGGTGGTGACAGAAGACGATTGTGAAATTCTTAAAATCCCAGCAAAGGGATATGCAAAGATAAAGGAGG
AAAAAATAAAACTTGAAAATATGCAAAAGTTGAAATTAATCCGTATGTGTCCTTATTATGAGGAATGGCC
TACTTTATCCATATATGAGCTAATTGCACTCCTTAAATGGAAAAAATTTCCTCCAGGTCATGTGATAGTG
GAAAGTGGAAATATAATTTCTTTTGTGGGTTATATTAACTCTGGATGCTGTAACATTTATAGAAGTATTA
TAGGATTTGTGAAACTACGATCAAATAAAGTGAAAAGATCTCAAAAACTTGTTTATATGGGGAAACGTAA
GGAGAAGGAGTCCTTTGGTGAGATTAGCGTCCTTCTTCAAGTTCCTTTCACGTGCACAATCATTACCAAA
AAAGAAGTTGAGATGGCAATCATTGAAGATAAGGACCTATTTGTGGCC
